>Addgene plasmid #244989 | CAPS1 G476E HA | addgene full sequence | sequence record 487491 | Addgene NGS Result
CATTGACGTCAATGGGTGGAGTATTTACGGTAAACTGCCCACTTGGCAGTACATCAAGTGTATCATATGC
CAAGTACGCCCCCTATTGACGTCAATGACGGTAAATGGCCCGCCTGGCATTATGCCCAGTACATGACCTT
ATGGGACTTTCCTACTTGGCAGTACATCTACGTATTAGTCATCGCTATTACCATGGTGATGCGGTTTTGG
CAGTACATCAATGGGCGTGGATAGCGGTTTGACTCACGGGGATTTCCAAGTCTCCACCCCATTGACGTCA
ATGGGAGTTTGTTTTGGCACCAAAATCAACGGGACTTTCCAAAATGTCGTAACAACTCCGCCCCATTGAC
GCAAATGGGCGGTAGGCGTGTACGGTGGGAGGTCTATATAAGCAGAGCTGGTTTAGTGAACCGTCAGATC
CGCTAGCGCTACCGGACTCAGATCTCGAGCTCAAGCTTGGTACCGGGCCCCCCCTCGAGGTCGACGGTAT
CGCCACCATGCTGGACCCTTCGTCCAGCGAAGAGGAATCGGATGAGATCCTGGAAGAGGAGAGCGGCAAG
GAGGTGCTGGGCTCGGCCGCGTCCGGAGCGCGCCTGTCTCCAAGCCGCACCAACGAGGGCTCGGCGGGCA
GCGCCGGCATGGGGGGCAGTGGCGCCGGGGCCGGGGTGGGCGCCGGCGGCGGTGGGGGTAGCGGCGCGAG
CAGCGGCGGCGGGGCCGGGGGGCTGCAGCCCAGCAGCCGCGCCGGCGGCGGCCGGCCCTCCAGCCCCAGC
CCGTCGGTGGTGAGCGAGAAGGAGAAGGAAGAGTTGGAGCGGCTGCAGAAGGAAGAGGAGGAGAGGAAGA
AGAGGCTGCAGCTGTACGTGTTCGTGATGCGCTGCATTGCCTACCCCTTCAACGCCAAGCAGCCCACCGA
CATGGCTCGGCGGCAGCAGAAGATCAGCAAACAGCAGCTGCAGACTGTCAAGGACCGATTCCAGGCTTTC
CTCAATGGGGAGACCCAAATCGTGGCAGATGAAGCCTTTATGAATGCTGTCCAGAGCTACTATGAGGTGT
TTCTCAAGAGTGACCGTGTGGCCCGCATGGTACAGAGTGGGGGCTGCTCAGCCAACGACTCTCGGGAGGT
CTTCAAGAAACACATCGAGAAGAGGGTACGCAGCCTACCTGAGATTGATGGCCTCAGCAAGGAGACTGTG
CTAAGCTCCTGGATGGCTAAGTTTGACGCCATCTACCGTGGTGAGGAGGACCCCAGGAAGCAGCAAGCCC
GGATGACAGCCAGTGCAGCTTCTGAGTTGATTCTGAGCAAGGAACAGCTCTATGAGATGTTCCAGAACAT
TCTTGGGATCAAGAAATTTGAACATCAACTCCTATATAATGCGTGTCAGCTGGACAATCCAGATGAGCAG
GCAGCCCAGATCAGACGAGAGCTGGACGGACGTCTCCAAATGGCAGACCAAATAGCCAGGGAACGCAAAT
TTCCTAAGTTCGTATCCAAAGAAATGGAAAATATGTACATCGAGGAGCTGAAGTCCTCCGTCAACCTACT
CATGGCCAACTTGGAGAGCATGCCGGTGTCCAAGGGTGGAGAGTTCAAGCTGCAGAAACTGAAACGCAGT
CACAACGCGTCCATCATTGACATGGGTGAGGAGAGCGAGAACCAGCTGTCCAAGTCGGATGTCCTGCTGT
CCTTCTCCTTGGAGGTTGTCATCATGGAAGTCCAAGGCCTTAAGTCCTTGGCTCCAAACCGAATCGTGTA
CTGCACAATGGAGGTGGAGGGTGGAGAGAAACTTCAGACTGATCAAGCAGAGGCTTCTAAACCAACCTGG
GGCACTCAAGGCGACTTCTCTACAACCCACGCGCTGCCAGCTGTTAAAGTAAAGCTATTCACAGAGAGCA
CTGGTGTCCTGGCCTTGGAAGACAAGGAACTCGAGCGGGTTATCCTCCATCCCACCCCAAACAGCCCCAA
ACAATCCGAGTGGCACAAAATGACAGTCTCCAAAAACTGCCCCGATCAAGACCTCAAAATCAAACTCGCT
GTCCGAATGGATAAGCCTCAAAACATGAAGCACTCTGGGTACTTATGGACCATTGGTAAGAATGTGTGGA
AGAGGTGGAAGAAAAGGTTCTTTGTGTTGGTGCAGGTCAGCCAGTACACTTTTGCCATGTGCAGCTATCG
AGAAAAGAAAGCAGAACCTCAGGAACTCCTACAGCTGGATGGCTACACCGTGGATTACACCGACCCTCAG
CCAGGTTTGGAGGGTGGCCGAGCCTTCTTCAATGCAGTCAAAGAAGGAGACACGGTGATATTTGCCAGTG
ACGATGAGCAAGATCGAATCCTGTGGGTCCAAGCTATGTACAGGGCCACCGGGCAGTCGCACAAACCTGT
GCCCCCTACCCAGGTGCAGAAGCTCAACGCCAAGGGCGGAAACGTGCCTCAGCTGGATGCCCCCATCTCC
CAGTTTTACGCAGATAGAGCTCAAAAGCATGGCATGGATGAATTTATCTCGTCCAACCCCTGTAACTTTG
ACCACGCTTCCCTCTTTGAGATGGTACAGCGGCTGACTTTGGATCACAGACTAAACGATTCCTATTCTTG
CCTGGGCTGGTTCAGTCCTGGCCAGGTGTTTGTGTTAGACGAGTACTGCGCTCGGAATGGAGTCCGAGGA
TGTCATCGGCATCTCTGTTACCTTAGAGACTTGCTGGAACGGGCAGAAAATGGCGCCATGATCGACCCCA
CGCTTCTTCATTACAGCTTTGCCTTCTGCGCATCCCATGTCCACGGGAACAGGCCTGATGGAATCGGAAC
TGTGACTGTTGAAGAAAAAGAGCGCTTTGAAGAAATCAAAGAGAGACTCCGAGTTCTGCTGGAAAATCAA
ATTACACATTTCAGGTACTGCTTTCCGTTTGGTCGACCTGAAGGTGCTTTGAAAGCGACTCTCTCACTTT
TGGAACGGGTTTTGATGAAAGATATTGTCACTCCAGTACCCCAAGAGGAGGTCAAAACTGTCATCCGTAA
ATGCCTAGAGCAGGCTGCTCTAGTCAACTACTCTCGCCTATCTGAGTATGCCAAAATCGAAGAAAATGTA
GGCCGCTTAATCACTCCCGCCAAAAAGCTCGAAGACACAATCCGTCTTGCTGAACTAGTCATTGAAGTGC
TGCAACAAAACGAAGAGCACCACGCCGAGGCCTTTGCGTGGTGGTCAGACTTAATGGTGGAGCACGCGGA
GACGTTCCTGTCACTCTTTGCAGTGGACATGGATGCAGCATTAGAGGTGCAACCCCCAGACACGTGGGAC
AGTTTCCCACTCTTCCAGCTGCTGAATGACTTTCTCCGTACAGACTATAACTTGTGCAATGGAAAGTTTC
ACAAACACCTGCAGGATCTGTTCGCCCCACTCGTTGTTAGATACGTGGATCTGATGGAGTCCTCAATTGC
ACAATCTATCCACAGGGGCTTTGAGCGGGAGTCATGGGAACCAGTCAATAACGGATCGGGTACATCAGAA
GATTTGTTCTGGAAACTTGATGCCCTTCAGACTTTCATCCGTGACCTACACTGGCCTGAGGAAGAGTTTG
GAAAGCACTTAGAGCAGCGGCTAAAACTAATGGCAAGCGACATGATTGAGTCCTGCGTCAAGAGAACCAG
GATTGCATTTGAAGTTAAGCTGCAAAAAACCAGTCGATCAACAGATTTTCGAGTCCCACAGTCAATATGC
ACCATGTTTAATGTTATGGTTGATGCCAAAGCTCAATCAACAAAACTTTGCAGCATGGAAATGGGCCAGG
AGCATCAATACCATTCAAAAATAGACGAACTAATTGAAGAAACCGTTAAGGAAATGATCACACTCTTGGT
GGCAAAGTTTGTAACTATATTGGAAGGCGTACTGGCAAAGTTATCCAGATACGACGAGGGGACTTTGTTT
TCTTCGTTTCTGTCATTTACGGTGAAGGCGGCATCTAAGTATGTGGACGTACCTAAACCCGGGATGGATG
TGGCCGACGCCTACGTGACTTTCGTCCGCCACTCTCAGGATGTCCTTCGTGATAAGGTCAATGAGGAGAT
GTATATAGAAAGGTTATTTGATCAATGGTACAACAGCTCCATGAACGTCATCTGCACCTGGCTGACCGAC
CGGATGGACCTCCAGCTTCACATTTATCAGCTGAAAACACTAATTAGGATGGTAAAGAAAACCTACAGAG
ATTTCCGATTGCAAGGGGTCCTGGATTCCACCTTAAACAGCAAGACCTATGAGACCATTCGAAATCGGCT
CACTGTAGAGGAAGCTACCGCGTCCGTGAGTGAGGGAGGGGGCTTGCAAGGCATCAGCATGAAGGACAGC
GATGAAGAGGACGAGGAGGATGACGGTGGAGGAGGTTCTGGCCACCACACTGGACTAGTGGATCCACCGG
TCGCCACCTACCCATACGATGTTCCAGATTACGCTTAAAGCGGCCGCGACTCTAGATCATAATCAGCCAT
ACCACATTTGTAGAGGTTTTACTTGCTTTAAAAAACCTCCCACACCTCCCCCTGAACCTGAAACATAAAA
TGAATGCAATTGTTGTTGTTAACTTGTTTATTGCAGCTTATAATGGTTACAAATAAAGCAATAGCATCAC
AAATTTCACAAATAAAGCATTTTTTTCACTGCATTCTAGTTGTGGTTTGTCCAAACTCATCAATGTATCT
TAAGGCGTAAATTGTAAGCGTTAATATTTTGTTAAAATTCGCGTTAAATTTTTGTTAAATCAGCTCATTT
TTTAACCAATAGGCCGAAATCGGCAAAATCCCTTATAAATCAAAAGAATAGACCGAGATAGGGT
[37 nt withheld, positions 4825-4861]
AAAGAACGTGGACTCCAACGTCAAAGG
[49 nt withheld, positions 4889-4937]
T
[91 nt withheld, positions 4939-5029]
G
[124 nt withheld, positions 5031-5154]
CAGGTGGCACTTTTCGGGGAAATGTGCGCGGAACCCCTATTTGTTTATTTTTCTAAATACATTCAAATAT
GTATCCGCTCATGAGACAATAACCCTGATAAATGCTTCAATAATATTGAAAAAGGAAGAGTCCTGAGGCG
GAAAGAACCAGCTGTGGAATGTGTGTCAGTTAGGGTGTGGAAAGTCCCCAGGCTCCCCAGCAGGCAGAAG
TATGCAAAGCATGCATCTCAATTAGTCAGCAACCAGGTGTGGAAAGTCCCCAGGCTCCCCAGCAGGCAGA
AGTATGCAAAGCATGCATCTCAATTAGTCAGCAACCATAGTCCCGCCCCTAACTCCGCCCATCCCGCCCC
TAACTCCGCCCAGTTCCGCCCATTCTCCGCCCCATGGCTGACTAATTTTTTTTATTTATGCAGAGGCCGA
GGCCGCCTCGGCCTCTGAGCTATTCCAGAAGTAGTGAGGAGGCTTTTTTGGAGGCCTAGGCTTTTGCAAA
GATCGATCAAGAGACAGGATGAGGATCGTTTCGCATGATTGAACAAGATGGATTGCACGCAGGTTCTCCG
GCCGCTTGGGTGGAGAGGCTATTCGGCTATGACTGGGCACAACAGACAATCGGCTGCTCTGATGCCGCCG
TGTTCCGGCTGTCAGCGCAGGGGCGCCCGGTTCTTTTTGTCAAGACCGACCTGTCCGGTGCCCTGAATGA
ACTGCAAGACGAGGCAGCGCGGCTATCGTGGCTGGCCACGACGGGCGTTCCTTGCGCAGCTGTGCTCGAC
GTTGTCACTGAAGCGGGAAGGGACTGGCTGCTATTGGGCGAAGTGCCGGGGCAGGATCTCCTGTCATCTC
ACCTTGCTCCTGCCGAGAAAGTATCCATCATGGCTGATGCAATGCGGCGGCTGCATACGCTTGATCCGGC
TACCTGCCCATTCGACCACCAAGCGAAACATCGCATCGAGCGAGCACGTACTCGGATGGAAGCCGGTCTT
GTCGATCAGGATGATCTGGACGAAGAGCATCAGGGGCTCGCGCCAGCCGAACTGTTCGCCAGGCTCAAGG
CGAGCATGCCCGACGGCGAGGATCTCGTCGTGACCCATGGCGATGCCTGCTTGCCGAATATCATGGTGGA
AAATGGCCGCTTTTCTGGATTCATCGACTGTGGCCGGCTGGGTGTGGCGGACCGCTATCAGGACATAGCG
TTGGCTACCCGTGATATTGCTGAAGAGCTTGGCGGCGAATGGGCTGACCGCTTCCTCGTGCTTTACGGTA
TCGCCGCTCCCGATTCGCAGCGCATCGCCTTCTATCGCCTTCTTGACGAGTTCTTCTGAGCGGGACTCTG
GGGTTCGAAATGACCGACCAAGCGACGCCCAACCTGCCATCACGAGATTTCGATTCCACCGCCGCCTTCT
ATGAAAGGTTGGGCTTCGGAATCGTTTTCCGGGACGCCGGCTGGATGATCCTCCAGCGCGGGGATCTCAT
GCTGGAGTTCTTCGCCCACCCTAGGGGGAGGCTAACTGAAACACGGAAGGAGACAATACCGGAAGGAACC
CGCGCTATGACGGCAATAAAAAGACAGAATAAAACGCACGGTGTTGGGTCGTTTGTTCATAAACGCGGGG
TTCGGTCCCAGGGCTGGCACTCTGTCGATACCCCACCGAGACCCCATTGGGGCCAATACGCCCGCGTTTC
TTCCTTTTCCCCACCCCACCCCCCAAGTTCGGGTGAAGGCCCAGGGCTCGCAGCCAACGTCGGGGCGGCA
GGCCCTGCCATAGCCTCAGGTTACTCATATATACTTTAGATTGATTTAAAACTTCATTTTTAATTTAAAA
GGATCTAGGTGAAGATCCTTTTTGATAATCTCATGACCAAAATCCCTTAACGTGAGTTTTCGTTCCACTG
AGCGTCAGACCCCGTAGAAAAGATCAAAGGATCTTCTTGAGATCCTTTTTTTCTGCGCGTAATCTGCTGC
TTGCAAACAAAAAAACCACCGCTACCAGCGGTGGTTTGTTTGCCGGATCAAGAGCTACCAACTCTTTTTC
CGAAGGTAACTGGCTTCAGCAGAGCGCAGATACCAAATACTGTTCTTCTAGTGTAGCCGTAGTTAGGCCA
CCACTTCAAGAACTCTGTAGCACCGCCTACATACCTCGCTCTGCTAATCCTGTTACCAGTGGCTGCTGCC
AGTGGCGATAAGTCGTGTCTTACCGGGTTGGACTCAAGACGATAGTTACCGGATAAGGCGCAGCGGTCGG
GCTGAACGGGGGGTTCGTGCACACAGCCCAGCTTGGAGCGAACGACCTACACCGAACTGAGATACCTACA
GCGTGAGCTATGAGAAAGCGCCACGCTTCCCGAAGGGAGAAAGGCGGACAGGTATCCGGTAAGCGGCAGG
GTCGGAACAGGAGAGCGCACGAGGGAGCTTCCAGGGGGAAACGCCTGGTATCTTTATAGTCCTGTCGGGT
TTCGCCACCTCTGACTTGAGCGTCGATTTTTGTGATGCTCGTCAGGGGGGCGGAGCCTATGGAAAAACGC
CAGCAACGCGGCCTTTTTACGGTTCCTGGCCTTTTGCTGGCCTTTTGCTCACATGTTCTTTCCTGCGTTA
TCCCCTGATTCTGTGGATAACCGTATTACCGCCATGCATTAGTTATTAATAGTAATCAATTACGGGGTCA
TTAGTTCATAGCCCATATATGGAGTTCCGCGTTACATAACTTACGGTAAATGGCCCGCCTGGCTGACCGC
CCAACGACCCCCGCCCATTGACGTCAATAATGACGTATGTTCCCATAGTAACGCCAATAGGGACTTTC
Features (pLannotate 1.2.2; 16 found; start..end, strand, type, name):
    196..399     +  promoter       CMV promoter: human cytomegalovirus (CMV) immediate early promoter
    422..458     +  misc_feature   MCS (fragment): multiple cloning site
    459..492     -  misc_feature   MCS (fragment): pBluescript multiple cloning site
    498..4346    +  CDS            Cadps: CAPS1_RAT - Also known as Caps, Caps1. Experimental evidence at protein level: Swiss-Prot protein existence level 1. Calcium-binding protein involved in exocytosis of vesicles filled with neurotransmitters and neuropeptides. Probably acts upstream of fusion in the biogenesis or maintenance of mature secretory vesicles. Regulates catecholamine loading of DCVs. May specifically mediate the Ca(2+)-dependent exocytosis of large dense-core vesicles (DCVs) and other dense-core vesicles by acting as a PtdIns(4,5)P2- binding protein that acts at prefusion step following ATP-dependent priming and parti
   4419..4447    +  CDS            3xHA (fragment): three tandem HA epitope tags
   4465..4548    +  CDS            large T antigen (fragment): large T antigen from SV40 (simian virus 40)
   4571..4692    +  polyA_signal   SV40 poly(A) signal: SV40 polyadenylation signal
   4726..5154    -  rep_origin     f1 ori (sequence partly withheld): f1 bacteriophage origin of replication; arrow indicates direction of (+) strand synthesis
   5181..5285    +  promoter       AmpR promoter: bla
   5287..5644    +  promoter       SV40 promoter: SV40 enhancer and early promoter
   5679..6473    +  CDS            NeoR/KanR: aminoglycoside phosphotransferase from Tn5; aph(3')-II (or nptII); confers resistance to neomycin, kanamycin, and G418 (Geneticin®)
   6494..6646    +  CDS            ble (fragment): BLE_KLEPN - Experimental evidence at protein level: Swiss-Prot protein existence level 1. Binding protein with a strong affinity to the bleomycin family of antibiotics. Binds to CL990; an antimitotic-antibiotic compound. From Klebsiella pneumoniae.
   6705..6752    +  polyA_signal   HSV TK poly(A) signal: herpes simplex virus thymidine kinase polyadenylation signal (Cole and Stacy, 1985)
   6843..6859    -  polyA_signal   bGH poly(A) signal (fragment): bovine growth hormone polyadenylation signal
   7081..7669    +  rep_origin     ori: high-copy-number ColE1/pMB1/pBR322/pUC origin of replication
   7844..195     +  enhancer       CMV enhancer (across the origin): human cytomegalovirus immediate early enhancer
