[The description below was written by a language model from this plasmid's Addgene catalogue record and pLannotate feature annotations shown in this document.]
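Description:
CAPS1 G476E HA is a mammalian expression plasmid of about 8 kb built on an "N1"-type backbone, carrying rat CAPS1 (Cadps) with a G476E point mutation and a C-terminal HA epitope tag. It is maintained in E. coli as a high-copy plasmid through a ColE1/pUC-type origin and selected with kanamycin. An f1 phage origin is also present. The resistance cassette is the dual-purpose NeoR/KanR gene (Tn5 aminoglycoside phosphotransferase). It is preceded by both a bacterial bla promoter and the SV40 enhancer/early promoter and followed by the HSV TK polyadenylation signal, so it gives kanamycin resistance in bacteria and can support G418 selection in transfected mammalian cells.

The payload is driven by the human cytomegalovirus immediate early enhancer and promoter, followed by remnants of multiple cloning site sequence. The Cadps open reading frame is about 3.8 kb. Downstream of it, the annotation detects a short match to an HA epitope sequence, consistent with the recorded C-terminal tag. An SV40 polyadenylation signal terminates the transcript. Short fragments annotated as SV40 large T antigen, ble and bGH poly(A) appear to be backbone remnants rather than functional elements. The cloning sites used for the insert are not recorded.

CAPS1 is a calcium-binding, PtdIns(4,5)P2-binding protein implicated in Ca2+-dependent exocytosis of dense-core vesicles. The stated purpose of the plasmid is expression and purification of the G476E mutant. The HA tag provides a handle for detection or affinity capture of the protein. The record does not state the functional consequence of the G476E substitution.
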