Addgene plasmid #244989: CAPS1 G476E HA
Purpose: Expression and purification of rat CAPS1 G476E mutant
Depositing lab: Thomas Martin. Depositing organization: University of Wisconsin, Madison.
Backbone
  Vector backbone: N1
  Vector type: Mammalian Expression
Growth in bacteria
  Bacterial resistance: Kanamycin, 50 μg/mL
  Growth temperature: 37°C
  Growth strain: DH5alpha
  Copy number: High Copy
Gene/Insert
  Gene/Insert name: CAPS1
  Species: R. norvegicus (rat)
  Mutation: G476E
  Tag / fusion protein: HA (C terminal on insert)
  Cloning method: Restriction Enzyme; 5′ cloning site Unknown (unknown if destroyed)
Terms and licenses: Academic/Nonprofit Terms; Industry Terms: Not Available to Industry
How to cite: CAPS1 G476E HA was a gift from Thomas Martin (Addgene plasmid # 244989 ; http://n2t.net/addgene:244989 ; RRID:Addgene_244989)
